>Addgene plasmid #233475 | pMTKM03 | addgene full sequence | sequence record 467136 | Addgene NGS Result
CTGTACAGACGCGTGTACGCATGTAACATTATACTGAAAACCTTGCTTGAGAAGGTTTTGGGACGCTCGA
AGTGAGCAAAAGGCCAGCAAAAGGCCAGGAACCGTAAAAAGGCCGCGTTGCTGGCGTTTTTCCATAGGCT
CCGCCCCCCTGACGAGCATCACAAAAATCGACGCTCAAGTCAGAGGTGGCGAAACCCGACAGGACTATAA
AGATACCAGGCGTTTCCCCCTGGAAGCTCCCTCGTGCGCTCTCCTGTTCCGACCCTGCCGCTTACCGGAT
ACCTGTCCGCCTTTCTCCCTTCGGGAAGCGTGGCGCTTTCTCATAGCTCACGCTGTAGGTATCTCAGTTC
GGTGTAGGTCGTTCGCTCCAAGCTGGGCTGTGTGCACGAACCCCCCGTTCAGCCCGACCGCTGCGCCTTA
TCCGGTAACTATCGTCTTGAGTCCAACCCGGTAAGACACGACTTATCGCCACTGGCAGCAGCCACTGGTA
ACAGGATTAGCAGAGCGAGGTATGTAGGCGGTGCTACAGAGTTCTTGAAGTGGTGGCCTAACTACGGCTA
CACTAGAAGAACAGTATTTGGTATCTGCGCTCTGCTGAAGCCAGTTACCTTCGGAAAAAGAGTTGGTAGC
TCTTGATCCGGCAAACAAACCACCGCTGGTAGCGGTGGTTTTTTTGTTTGCAAGCAGCAGATTACGCGCA
GAAAAAAAGGATCTCAAGAAGATCCTTTGATCTTTTCTACACTAGTTCAACATCTTTGGATAATATCAGA
ATGAGAAAGAACAGATACGCAGTACGTTTTTTGGTGAGCTCTTTGCACTTCTTTAGTTCTTTCCATCAAT
ATCAGTTTTTTAAACTTTTAGGACTAAAAGTGATGTTTAACTTCAAAATGTTTAAAATTTTGTTCTTCCC
GACGTTCATTAAGAATACTAATACACTTTAATAATTATTTTAATATTTTGTTCTAAATAATGACTTTTAA
TTAAAAAAGATAAAATATAAAAACATCATAATAACTCACCAGAGGTTAAGAACAAAAAAACAAATTAGAT
ATCTGCTAATCCAATATAGTTAAATCAATCTTTCCTTGGTATAATGGGTATATTACATATATTTCAAGGA
CCGACACTCCTACCAAATATCTAAAATTTACCATATTAACATAACATGTATATAAACGTCAAATCATAAT
CAGCACTAGTATATGTGTTATGTAGTATACTCTTTCTTCAACAATTAAATACTCTCGGTAGCCAAGTTGG
TTTAAGGCGCAAGACTGTAATTTATCACTACGAAATCTTGAGATCGGGCGTTCGACTCGCCCCCGGGAGA
GATGGCCGGCATGGTCCCAGCCTCCTCGCTGGCGCCGGCTGGGCAACACCTTCGGGTGGCGAATGGGACT
CGAGACCGAAAGTGAAACGTGATTTCATGCGTCATTTTGAACATTTTGTAAATCTTATTTAATAATGTGT
GCGGCAATTCACATTTAATTTATGAATGTTTTCTTAACATCGCGGCAACTCAAGAAACGGCAGGTTCGGA
TCTTAGCTACTAGAGAAAGAGGAGAAATACTAGATGCGTAAAGGCGAAGAGCTGTTCACTGGTGTCGTCC
CTATTCTGGTGGAACTGGATGGTGATGTCAACGGTCATAAGTTTTCCGTGCGTGGCGAGGGTGAAGGTGA
CGCAACTAATGGTAAACTGACGCTGAAGTTCATCTGTACTACTGGTAAACTGCCGGTTCCTTGGCCGACT
CTGGTAACGACGCTGACTTATGGTGTTCAGTGCTTTGCTCGTTATCCGGACCATATGAAGCAGCATGACT
TCTTCAAGTCCGCCATGCCGGAAGGCTATGTGCAGGAACGCACGATTTCCTTTAAGGATGACGGCACGTA
CAAAACGCGTGCGGAAGTGAAATTTGAAGGCGATACCCTGGTAAACCGCATTGAGCTGAAAGGCATTGAC
TTTAAAGAGGACGGCAATATCCTGGGCCATAAGCTGGAATACAATTTTAACAGCCACAATGTTTACATCA
CCGCCGATAAACAAAAAAATGGCATTAAAGCGAATTTTAAAATTCGCCACAACGTGGAGGATGGCAGCGT
GCAGCTGGCTGATCACTACCAGCAAAACACTCCAATCGGTGATGGTCCTGTTCTGCTGCCAGACAATCAC
TATCTGAGCACGCAAAGCGTTCTGTCTAAAGATCCGAACGAGAAACGCGATCATATGGTTCTGCTGGAGT
TCGTAACCGCAGCGGGCATCACGCATGGTATGGATGAACTGTACAAATGACCAGGCATCAAATAAAACGA
AAGGCTCAGTCGAAAGACTGGGCCTTTCGTTTTATCTGTTGTTTGTCGGTGAACGCTCTCTACTAGAGTC
ACACTGGCTCACCTTCGGGTGGGCCTTTCTGCGTTTATAGGTCTCCGTTTTAGAGCTAGAAATAGCAAGT
TAAAATAAGGCTAGTCCGTTATCAACTTGAAAAAGTGGCACCGAGTCGGTGCTTTTTTTATTTTTTGTCA
CTATTGTTATGTAAAATGCCACCTCTGACAGTATGGAACGCAAACTTCTGTCTAGTGGATATAGGTCTAG
AGATCTGTTTAGCTTGCCTCGTCCCCGCCGGGTCACCCGGCCAGCGACATGGAGGCCCAGAATACCCTCC
TTGACAGTCTTGACGTGCGCAGCTCAGGGGCATGATGTGACTGTCGCCCGTACATTTAGCCCATACATCC
CCATGTATAATCATTTGCATCCATACATTTTGATGGCCGCACGGCGCGAAGCAAAAATTACGGCTCCTCG
CTGCAGACCTGCGAGCAGGGAAACGCTCCCCTCACAGACGCGTTGAATTGTCCCCACGCCGCGCCCCTGT
AGAGAAATATAAAAGGTTAGGATTTGCCACTGAGGTTCTTCTTTCATATACTTCCTTTTAAAATCTTGCT
AGGATACAGTTCTCACATCACATCCGAACATAAACAACAATGGGTAAGGAAAAGACTCACGTTTCGAGGC
CGCGATTAAATTCCAACATGGATGCTGATTTATATGGGTATAAATGGGCTCGCGATAATGTCGGGCAATC
AGGTGCGACAATCTATCGATTGTATGGGAAGCCCGATGCGCCAGAGTTGTTTCTGAAACATGGCAAAGGT
AGCGTTGCCAATGATGTTACAGATGAGATGGTCAGACTAAACTGGCTGACGGAATTTATGCCTCTTCCGA
CCATCAAGCATTTTATCCGTACTCCTGATGATGCATGGTTACTCACCACTGCGATCCCCGGCAAAACAGC
ATTCCAGGTATTAGAAGAATATCCTGATTCAGGTGAAAATATTGTTGATGCGCTGGCAGTGTTCCTGCGC
CGGTTGCATTCGATTCCTGTTTGTAATTGTCCTTTTAACAGCGATCGCGTATTTCGTCTGGCTCAGGCGC
AATCACGAATGAATAACGGTTTGGTTGATGCGAGTGATTTTGATGACGAGCGTAATGGCTGGCCTGTTGA
ACAAGTCTGGAAAGAAATGCATAAGCTTTTGCCATTCTCACCGGATTCAGTCGTCACTCATGGTGATTTC
TCACTTGATAACCTTATTTTTGACGAGGGGAAATTAATAGGTTGTATTGATGTTGGACGAGTCGGAATCG
CAGACCGATACCAGGATCTTGCCATCCTATGGAACTGCCTCGGTGAGTTTTCTCCTTCATTACAGAAACG
GCTTTTTCAAAAATATGGTATTGATAATCCTGATATGAATAAATTGCAGTTTCATTTGATGCTCGATGAG
TTTTTCTAATCAGTACTGACAATAAAAAGATTCTTGTTTTCAAGAACTTGTCATTTGTATAGTTTTTTTA
TATTGTAGTTGTTCTATTTTAATCAAATGTTAGCGTGATTTATATTTTTTTTCGCCTCGACATCATCTGC
CCAGATGCGAAGTTAAGTGCGCAGAAAGTAATATCATGCGTCAATCGTATGTGAATGCTGGTCGCTATAC
TGCTGTCGATTCGATACTAACGCCGCCATCCAGTGTCGAAAACGAGCTCTCGAGAACCCTTAATCAAAAA
GGATCTTCACCTAGATCCTTTTAAATTAAAAATGAAGTTTTAAATCAATCTAAAGTATATATGAGTAAAC
TTGGTCTGACAGTTACCAATGCTTAATCAGTGAGGCACCTATCTCAGCGATCTGTCTATTTCGTTCATCC
ATAGTTGCCTGACTCCCCGTCGTGTAGATAACTACGATACGGGAGGGCTTACCATCTGGCCCCAGTGCTG
CAATGATACCGCGGGACCCACGCTCACCGGCTCCAGATTTATCAGCAATAAACCAGCCAGCCGGAAGGGC
CGAGCGCAGAAGTGGTCCTGCAACTTTATCCGCCTCCATCCAGTCTATTAATTGTTGCCGGGAAGCTAGA
GTAAGTAGTTCGCCAGTTAATAGTTTGCGCAACGTTGTTGCCATTGCTACAGGCATCGTGGTGTCACGCT
CGTCGTTTGGTATGGCTTCATTCAGCTCCGGTTCCCAACGATCAAGGCGAGTTACATGATCCCCCATGTT
GTGCAAAAAAGCGGTTAGCTCCTTCGGTCCTCCGATCGTTGTCAGAAGTAAGTTGGCCGCAGTGTTATCA
CTCATGGTTATGGCAGCACTGCATAATTCTCTTACTGTCATGCCATCCGTAAGATGCTTTTCTGTGACTG
GTGAGTACTCAACCAAGTCATTCTGAGAATAGTGTATGCGGCGACCGAGTTGCTCTTGCCCGGCGTCAAT
ACGGGATAATACCGCGCCACATAGCAGAACTTTAAAAGTGCTCATCATTGGAAAACGTTCTTCGGGGCGA
AAACTCTCAAGGATCTTACCGCTGTTGAGATCCAGTTCGATGTAACCCACTCGTGCACCCAACTGATCTT
CAGCATCTTTTACTTTCACCAGCGTTTCTGGGTGAGCAAAAACAGGAAGGCAAAATGCCGCAAAAAAGGG
AATAAGGGCGACACGGAAATGTTGAATACTCATACTCTTCCTTTTTCAATATTATTGAAGCATTTATCAG
GGTTATTGTCTCATGAGCGGATACATATTTGAATGTATTTAGAAAAATAAACAAATAGGGGTTCGTCGAC
AGTCGAACAAGAAGCAGGCAAAGTTTAGAGCACTGCCCCTCCGCACTCAAAAAAGAAAAAACTAGGAGGA
AAATAAAATTCTCAACCACACAAACACATAAACACATACAAATACAAATACAAGCTTATTTACTTGACAT
CGCGCGATCTTCCACTATTCAGCGCCGTCCGCCCTCTCTCGTGTTTTTTGTTTACGCGACAACTATGCGA
AATCCGGAGCAACGGGCAACCGTTTGGGGAAAGACCACACCCACGCGCGATCGCCATGGCAACGAGGTCG
CACACGCCCCACACCCAGACCTCCCTGCGAGCGGGCATGGGTACAATGTCCCCGTTGCCACAGACACCAC
TTCGTAGCACAGCGCAGAGCGTAGCGTGTTGTTGCTGCTGACAAAAGAAAATTTTTCTTAGCAAAGCAAA
GGAGGGGAAGCACGGGCAGATAGCACCGTACCATACCCTTGGAAACTCGAAATGAACGAAGCAGGAAATG
AGAGAATGAGAGTTTTGTAGGTATATATAGCGGTAGTGTTTGCGCGTTACCATCATCTTCTGGATCTATC
TATTGTTCTTTTCCTCATCACTTTCCCCTTTTTCGCTCTTCTTCTTGTCTTTTATTTCTTTCTTTTTTTT
AATTGTTCCCTCGATTGGCTATCTACCAAAGAATCCAAACTTAATACACGTATTTATTTGTCCAATTACC
ATGGATAAGAAATACTCAATAGGCTTAGATATCGGCACAAATAGCGTCGGATGGGCGGTGATCACTGATG
AATATAAGGTTCCGTCTAAAAAGTTCAAGGTTCTGGGAAATACAGACCGCCACAGTATCAAAAAAAATCT
TATAGGGGCTCTTTTATTTGACAGTGGAGAGACAGCGGAAGCGACTCGACTCAAACGGACAGCTCGTAGA
AGGTATACACGTCGGAAGAATCGTATTTGTTATCTACAGGAGATTTTTTCAAATGAGATGGCGAAAGTAG
ATGATAGTTTCTTTCATCGACTTGAAGAGTCTTTTTTGGTGGAAGAAGACAAGAAGCATGAACGTCATCC
TATTTTTGGAAATATAGTAGATGAAGTTGCTTATCATGAGAAATATCCAACTATCTATCATCTGCGAAAA
AAATTGGTAGATTCTACTGATAAAGCGGATTTGCGCTTAATCTATTTGGCCTTAGCGCATATGATTAAGT
TTCGTGGTCATTTTTTGATTGAGGGAGATTTAAATCCTGATAATAGTGATGTGGACAAACTATTTATCCA
GTTGGTACAAACCTACAATCAATTATTTGAAGAAAACCCTATTAACGCAAGTGGAGTAGATGCTAAAGCG
ATTCTTTCTGCACGATTGAGTAAATCAAGACGATTAGAAAATCTCATTGCTCAGCTCCCCGGTGAGAAGA
AAAATGGCTTATTTGGGAATCTCATTGCTTTGTCATTGGGTTTGACCCCTAATTTTAAATCAAATTTTGA
TTTGGCAGAAGATGCTAAATTACAGCTTTCAAAAGATACTTACGATGATGATTTAGATAATTTATTGGCG
CAAATTGGAGATCAATATGCTGATTTGTTTTTGGCAGCTAAGAATTTATCAGATGCTATTTTACTTTCAG
ATATCCTAAGAGTAAATACTGAAATAACTAAGGCTCCCCTATCAGCTTCAATGATTAAACGCTACGATGA
ACATCATCAAGACTTGACTCTTTTAAAAGCTTTAGTTCGACAACAACTTCCAGAAAAGTATAAAGAAATC
TTTTTTGATCAATCAAAAAACGGATATGCAGGTTATATTGATGGGGGAGCTAGCCAAGAAGAATTTTATA
AATTTATCAAACCAATTTTAGAAAAAATGGATGGTACTGAGGAATTATTGGTGAAACTAAATCGTGAAGA
TTTGCTGCGCAAGCAACGGACCTTTGACAACGGCTCTATTCCCCATCAAATTCACTTGGGTGAGCTGCAT
GCTATTTTGAGAAGACAAGAAGACTTTTATCCATTTTTAAAAGACAATCGTGAGAAGATTGAAAAAATCT
TGACTTTTCGAATTCCTTATTATGTTGGTCCATTGGCGCGTGGCAATAGTCGTTTTGCATGGATGACTCG
GAAGTCTGAAGAAACAATTACCCCATGGAATTTTGAAGAAGTTGTCGATAAAGGTGCTTCAGCTCAATCA
TTTATTGAACGCATGACAAACTTTGATAAAAATCTTCCAAATGAAAAAGTACTACCAAAACATAGTTTGC
TTTATGAGTATTTTACGGTTTATAACGAATTGACAAAGGTCAAATATGTTACTGAAGGAATGCGAAAACC
AGCATTTCTTTCAGGTGAACAGAAGAAAGCCATTGTTGATTTACTCTTCAAAACAAATCGAAAAGTAACC
GTTAAGCAATTAAAAGAAGATTATTTCAAAAAAATAGAATGTTTTGATAGTGTTGAAATTTCAGGAGTTG
AAGATAGATTTAATGCTTCATTAGGTACCTACCATGATTTGCTAAAAATTATTAAAGATAAAGATTTTTT
GGATAATGAAGAAAATGAAGATATCTTAGAGGATATTGTTTTAACATTGACCTTATTTGAAGATAGGGAG
ATGATTGAGGAAAGACTTAAAACATATGCTCACCTCTTTGATGATAAGGTGATGAAACAGCTTAAACGTC
GCCGTTATACTGGTTGGGGACGTTTGTCTCGAAAATTGATTAATGGTATTAGGGATAAGCAATCTGGCAA
AACAATATTAGATTTTTTGAAATCAGATGGTTTTGCCAATCGCAATTTTATGCAGCTGATCCATGATGAT
AGTTTGACATTTAAAGAAGACATTCAAAAAGCACAAGTGTCTGGACAAGGCGATAGTTTACATGAACATA
TTGCAAATTTAGCTGGTAGCCCTGCTATTAAAAAAGGTATTTTACAGACTGTAAAAGTTGTTGATGAATT
GGTCAAAGTAATGGGGCGGCATAAGCCAGAAAATATCGTTATTGAAATGGCACGTGAAAATCAGACAACT
CAAAAGGGCCAGAAAAATTCGCGAGAGCGTATGAAACGAATCGAAGAAGGTATCAAAGAATTAGGAAGTC
AGATTCTTAAAGAGCATCCTGTTGAAAATACTCAATTGCAAAATGAAAAGCTCTATCTCTATTATCTCCA
AAATGGAAGAGACATGTATGTGGACCAAGAATTAGATATTAATCGTTTAAGTGATTATGATGTCGATCAC
ATTGTTCCACAAAGTTTCCTTAAAGACGATTCAATAGACAATAAGGTCTTAACGCGTTCTGATAAAAATC
GTGGTAAATCGGATAACGTTCCAAGTGAAGAAGTAGTCAAAAAGATGAAAAACTATTGGAGACAACTTCT
AAACGCCAAGTTAATCACTCAACGTAAGTTTGATAATTTAACGAAAGCTGAACGTGGAGGTTTGAGTGAA
CTTGATAAAGCTGGTTTTATCAAACGCCAATTGGTTGAAACTCGCCAAATCACTAAGCATGTGGCACAAA
TTTTGGATAGTCGCATGAATACTAAATACGATGAAAATGATAAACTTATTCGAGAGGTTAAAGTGATTAC
CTTAAAATCTAAATTAGTTTCTGACTTCCGAAAAGATTTCCAATTCTATAAAGTACGTGAGATTAACAAT
TACCATCATGCCCATGATGCGTATCTAAATGCCGTCGTTGGAACTGCTTTGATTAAGAAATATCCAAAAC
TTGAATCGGAGTTTGTCTATGGTGATTATAAAGTTTATGATGTTCGTAAAATGATTGCTAAGTCTGAGCA
AGAAATAGGCAAAGCAACCGCAAAATATTTCTTTTACTCTAATATCATGAACTTCTTCAAAACAGAAATT
ACACTTGCAAATGGAGAGATTCGCAAACGCCCTCTAATCGAAACTAATGGGGAAACTGGAGAAATTGTCT
GGGATAAAGGGCGAGATTTTGCCACAGTGCGCAAAGTATTGTCCATGCCCCAAGTCAATATTGTCAAGAA
AACAGAAGTACAGACAGGCGGATTCTCCAAGGAGTCAATTTTACCAAAAAGAAATTCGGACAAGCTTATT
GCTCGTAAAAAAGACTGGGATCCAAAAAAATATGGTGGTTTTGATAGTCCAACGGTAGCTTATTCAGTCC
TAGTGGTTGCTAAGGTGGAAAAAGGGAAATCGAAGAAGTTAAAATCCGTTAAAGAGTTACTAGGGATCAC
AATTATGGAAAGAAGTTCCTTTGAAAAAAATCCGATTGACTTTTTAGAAGCTAAAGGATATAAGGAAGTT
AAAAAAGACTTAATCATTAAACTACCTAAATATAGTCTTTTTGAGTTAGAAAACGGTCGTAAACGGATGC
TGGCTAGTGCCGGAGAATTACAAAAAGGAAATGAGCTGGCTCTGCCAAGCAAATATGTGAATTTTTTATA
TTTAGCTAGTCATTATGAAAAGTTGAAGGGTAGTCCAGAAGATAACGAACAAAAACAATTGTTTGTGGAG
CAGCATAAGCATTATTTAGATGAGATTATTGAGCAAATCAGTGAATTTTCTAAGCGTGTTATTTTAGCAG
ATGCCAATTTAGATAAAGTTCTTAGTGCATATAACAAACATAGAGACAAACCAATACGTGAACAAGCAGA
AAATATTATTCATTTATTTACGTTGACGAATCTTGGAGCTCCCGCTGCTTTTAAATATTTTGATACAACA
ATTGATCGTAAACGATATACGTCTACAAAAGAAGTTTTAGATGCCACTCTTATCCATCAATCCATCACTG
GTCTTTATGAAACACGCATTGATTTGAGTCAGCTAGGAGGTGACGGTGGAGGGCCAAAAAAGAAAAGAAA
AGTTGAAGATGCTTCTGCTCATCATCACCATCACCATCACCATTAAATCCGCTCTAACCGAAAAGGAAGG
AGTTAGACAACCTGAAGTCTAGGTCCCTATTTATTTTTTTATAGTTATGTTAGTATTAAGAACGTTATTT
ATATTTCAAATTTTTCTTTTTTTT
Features (pLannotate 1.2.2; 14 found; start..end, strand, type, name):
    129..717     -  rep_origin     ori: high-copy-number ColE1/pMB1/pBR322/pUC origin of replication
   1241..1329    +  ncRNA          tRNA: Accession: RF00005 - tRNA
   1574..2287    +  CDS            superfolder GFP: GFP variant that folds robustly even when fused to poorly folded proteins (Pédelacq et al., 2006)
   2299..2370    +  terminator     rrnB T1 terminator: transcription terminator T1 from the E. coli rrnB gene
   2386..2413    +  terminator     T7Te terminator: phage T7 early transcription terminator
   2427..2502    +  misc_RNA       gRNA scaffold: guide RNA scaffold for the Streptococcus pyogenes CRISPR/Cas9 system
   2636..3992    +  gene           kanMX: yeast selectable marker conferring kanamycin resistance (Wach et al., 1994)
   3795..3992    +  terminator     TEF terminator: Ashbya gossypii TEF terminator
   4143..5003    -  CDS            AmpR: β-lactamase; bla; confers resistance to ampicillin, carbenicillin, and related antibiotics
   5004..5095    -  promoter       AmpR promoter: bla
   5243..5656    -  CDS            YJC7_YEAST: Protein predicted: Swiss-Prot protein existence level 4. From Saccharomyces cerevisiae (strain ATCC 204508 / S288c) (Baker's yeast).
   5811..9914    +  CDS            cas9: CAS9_STRP1 - Also known as csn1 From Streptococcus pyogenes serotype M1.
   9963..9983    +  CDS            7xHis: 6xHis affinity tag
   9987..72      +  terminator     CYC1 terminator (across the origin): S. cerevisiae CYC1; transcription terminator for CYC1
