[The description below was written by a language model from this plasmid's Addgene catalogue record and pLannotate feature annotations shown in this document.]
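Description:
pMTKM03 is an empty-backbone yeast CRISPR/Cas9 shuttle plasmid of about 10.1 kb, derived from pBBK01 and developed in the context of engineering the dairy yeast Kluyveromyces marxianus. In E. coli it is maintained at high copy through a ColE1/pUC-type origin and selected with ampicillin via the AmpR (β-lactamase) cassette. For yeast, the replication origin of the parent backbone was replaced by an optimised pan-yeast autonomously replicating sequence (panARS), intended to support episomal maintenance across diverse yeast species. This element is not called out in the automated feature table. Yeast selection is by G418, conferred by the kanMX marker with its Ashbya gossypii TEF terminator.

The plasmid carries two functional units. The first is the Streptococcus pyogenes Cas9 coding sequence, followed by a short His tag and the S. cerevisiae CYC1 terminator. The promoter driving Cas9 is not annotated. The region upstream carries only a hit to a predicted S. cerevisiae open reading frame, which may simply reflect yeast-derived promoter sequence. The second is a guide RNA cassette in which a tRNA (tyrosine, according to the construct's description) precedes the guide position, an arrangement that typically provides Pol III transcription and processing to release the mature guide. In place of a spacer sits a superfolder GFP dropout cassette with the bacterial rrnB T1 and T7Te terminators, immediately upstream of the SpCas9 gRNA scaffold. BsaI Golden Gate cloning swaps this cassette for a chosen spacer, so correct E. coli clones can be recognised by loss of green fluorescence. The finished plasmid delivers Cas9 and a guide together for genome editing in yeast.
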