Addgene plasmid #233475: pMTKM03
Purpose: (Empty Backbone) SpCAS9-Tyr-[gRNA: BsaI GFP dropout] with pan(OPT)ARS replication origin and G418 selection.
Depositing lab: Vincent Martin. Depositing organization: Concordia University. Publication: Sequencing of a Dairy Isolate Unlocks Kluyveromyces marxianus as a Host for Lactose Valorization. Thornbury M, Knoops A, Summerby-Murray I, Dhaliwal J, Johnson S, Utomo JC, Joshi J, Narcross L, Remondetto G, Pouliot M, Whiteway M, Martin VJJ. ACS Synth Biol. 2025 Jul 8. doi: 10.1021/acssynbio.5c00096. PubMed 40629255.
Backbone
  Vector backbone: pBBK01
  Backbone manufacturer: Vincent Martin, Addgene plasmid #178985
  Vector type: Yeast Expression, CRISPR, Synthetic Biology
  Selectable markers: KanamycinR
Growth in bacteria
  Bacterial resistance: Ampicillin, 100 μg/mL
  Growth temperature: 37°C
  Growth strain: DH5alpha
  Copy number: High Copy
Gene/Insert
  Gene/Insert name: None
Terms and licenses: Academic/Nonprofit Terms; Industry Terms: Not Available to Industry
Depositor comments: The origin of replication from the original backbone was replaced with a pan-yeast autonomously replicating sequence (ARS) from PMID: 24205893. Please visit https://doi.org/10.1101/2025.02.03.636257 for bioRxiv preprint.
How to cite: pMTKM03 was a gift from Vincent Martin (Addgene plasmid # 233475 ; http://n2t.net/addgene:233475 ; RRID:Addgene_233475)
